Addgene plasmid #111832: pRRL-VinculinTS-I997A
Purpose: Vinculin tension sensor with point mutation affecting ability to bind actin in lentiviral expression vector
Depositing lab: Brenton Hoffman. Depositing organization: Duke University. Publication: Vinculin Force-Sensitive Dynamics at Focal Adhesions Enable Effective Directed Cell Migration. Rothenberg KE, Scott DW, Christoforou N, Hoffman BD. Biophys J. 2018 Apr 10;114(7):1680-1694. doi: 10.1016/j.bpj.2018.02.019. PubMed 29642037.
Backbone
  Vector backbone: pRRL
  Backbone size w/o insert (bp): 6235
  Total vector size (bp): 11602
  Vector type: Lentiviral
Growth in bacteria
  Bacterial resistance: Ampicillin, 100 μg/mL
  Growth temperature: 30°C
  Growth strain: NEB Stable
  Copy number: Unknown
Gene/Insert
  Gene/Insert name: VinculinTS (I997A)
  Species: G. gallus (chicken)
  Insert size (bp): 5367
  Mutation: changed vinculin isoleucine 997 to alanine
  Entrez Gene: VCL (a.k.a. VINC1)
  Promoter: CMV
  Cloning method: Restriction Enzyme; 5′ cloning site EcoRV (destroyed during cloning); 3′ cloning site XbaI (not destroyed)
  Sequencing primers: 5′ GGTACAGTGCAGGGGAAAG; 3′ GTTAAGAATACCAGTCAATCTTTCAC
Terms and licenses: Academic/Nonprofit Terms; Industry Terms: Not Available to Industry
How to cite: pRRL-VinculinTS-I997A was a gift from Brenton Hoffman (Addgene plasmid # 111832 ; http://n2t.net/addgene:111832 ; RRID:Addgene_111832)
