[The description below was written by a language model from this plasmid's Addgene catalogue record and pLannotate feature annotations shown in this document.]
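Description:
pRRL-VinculinTS-I997A is a third-generation, self-inactivating HIV-1 lentiviral transfer plasmid built on the pRRL backbone, about 11.6 kb in total. It is maintained in E. coli through a high-copy ColE1/pUC origin and selected with ampicillin via the bla gene. An f1 origin, an SV40 origin and remnants of lac/lacZα cloning sequences are also present. The viral genome is transcribed in packaging cells from a chimeric RSV promoter fused to a truncated 5' LTR. It carries the Ψ packaging signal with a partial gag sequence, the Rev response element for Rev-dependent nuclear export, and the cPPT/CTS. It ends in a ΔU3 3' LTR followed by an SV40 polyadenylation signal, so the integrated provirus lacks LTR promoter activity.

Expression of the payload therefore depends on the internal CMV enhancer/promoter, and a WPRE downstream of the coding region boosts transcript stability and expression. The roughly 5.4 kb insert encodes the chicken vinculin tension sensor. The annotation shows mTFP1 and mVenus placed in tandem, separated by a short unannotated linker region. A long unannotated stretch upstream presumably corresponds to the N-terminal bulk of vinculin, and a C-terminal vinculin fragment lies downstream (matched by the annotation tool to the Xenopus homologue, although the record gives chicken as the source). This cyan/yellow pair is a donor and acceptor arrangement suited to FRET readout of tension across the protein. The I997A substitution alters vinculin's ability to bind actin, making this a variant for testing how actin engagement contributes to vinculin loading. The associated work concerns focal adhesion dynamics and directed cell migration. The depositor and repository sequences differ by only a few bases, around the f1 origin, and are otherwise annotated identically.
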