Features (pLannotate 1.2.2; 30 found; start..end, strand, type, name):
     12..128     +  misc_feature   cPPT/CTS: central polypurine tract and central termination sequence of HIV-1
    188..567     +  enhancer       CMV enhancer: human cytomegalovirus immediate early enhancer
    568..771     +  promoter       CMV promoter: human cytomegalovirus (CMV) immediate early promoter
    767..800     +  LTR            5' LTR (truncated) (fragment): truncated 5' long terminal repeat (LTR) from HIV-1
    816..834     +  promoter       T7 promoter: promoter for bacteriophage T7 RNA polymerase
   3528..4235    +  CDS            mTFP1: mTFP1 is a basic (constitutively fluorescent) cyan fluorescent protein published in 2006, derived from Clavularia sp.. It has low acid sensitivity.
   4356..5072    +  CDS            mVenus: mVenus is a basic (constitutively fluorescent) yellow fluorescent protein published in 2006, derived from Aequorea victoria. It is reported to be a rapidly-maturing monomer with moderate acid sensitivity.
   5088..5630    +  CDS            vcl (fragment): VINC_XENLA - Experimental evidence at transcript level: Swiss-Prot protein existence level 2. Involved in cell adhesion. May be involved in the attachment of the actin-based microfilaments to the plasma membrane. From Xenopus laevis (African clawed frog).
   5646..6234    +  misc_feature   WPRE: woodchuck hepatitis virus posttranscriptional regulatory element
   6255..6323    +  CDS            nef (fragment): NEF_HV1Z2 - Experimental evidence at protein level: Swiss-Prot protein existence level 1. Extracellular Nef protein targets CD4(+) T-lymphocytes for apoptosis by interacting with CXCR4 surface receptors. From Human immunodeficiency virus type 1 group M subtype D (isolate Z2/CDC-Z34) (HIV-1).
   6325..6558    +  LTR            3' LTR (ΔU3): self-inactivating 3' long terminal repeat (LTR) from HIV-1
   6630..6751    +  polyA_signal   SV40 poly(A) signal: SV40 polyadenylation signal
   6791..6926    +  rep_origin     SV40 ori: SV40 origin of replication
   6947..6965    -  promoter       T7 promoter: promoter for bacteriophage T7 RNA polymerase
   6973..7128    +  CDS            lacZα (fragment): LacZα fragment of β-galactosidase; lacZ fragment
   7136..7591    +  rep_origin     f1 ori (sequence partly withheld): f1 bacteriophage origin of replication; arrow indicates direction of (+) strand synthesis
   7620..7724    +  promoter       AmpR promoter: bla
   7725..8585    +  CDS            AmpR: β-lactamase; bla; confers resistance to ampicillin, carbenicillin, and related antibiotics
   8756..9344    +  rep_origin     ori: high-copy-number ColE1/pMB1/pBR322/pUC origin of replication
   9527..9619    +  CDS            lacI (fragment): lac repressor; lacI; The lac repressor binds to the lac operator to inhibit transcription in E. coli. This inhibition can be relieved by adding lactose or isopropyl-β-D-thiogalactopyranoside (IPTG).
   9632..9653    +  protein_bind   CAP binding site: CAP binding activates transcription in the presence of cAMP. E. coli catabolite activator protein
   9668..9698    +  promoter       lac promoter: promoter for the E. coli lac operon
   9702..9724    +  protein_bind   lac operator (fragment): The lac repressor binds to the lac operator to inhibit transcription in E. coli. This inhibition can be relieved by adding lactose or isopropyl-β-D-thiogalactopyranoside (IPTG). lac repressor encoded by lacI
   9767..9785    +  promoter       T3 promoter: promoter for bacteriophage T3 RNA polymerase
   9813..10039   +  promoter       RSV promoter: Rous sarcoma virus enhancer/promoter
  10040..10220   +  LTR            5' LTR (truncated): truncated 5' long terminal repeat (LTR) from HIV-1
  10267..10392   +  misc_feature   HIV-1 Ψ: packaging signal of human immunodeficiency virus type 1
  10376..10739   +  CDS            HIV-1 gag (fragment): gag protein from human immunodeficiency virus 1; gag
  10885..11118   +  misc_feature   RRE: The Rev response element (RRE) of HIV-1 allows for Rev-dependent mRNA export from the nucleus to the cytoplasm.
  11495..11595   +  CDS            Rev (fragment): human immunodeficiency virus 1 (HIV-1) Rev protein; rev; enhances nuclear export of unspliced and incompletely spliced viral mRNAs
>Addgene plasmid #111832 | pRRL-VinculinTS-I997A | depositor full sequence | sequence record 210145 | pRRL-VinculinTS-I997A sequence 11602 bps
TATCGGTTAACTTTTAAAAGAAAAGGGGGGATTGGGGGGTACAGTGCAGGGGAAAGAATAGTAGACATAA
TAGCAACAGACATACAAACTAAAGAATTACAAAAACAAATTACAAAATTCAAAATTTTATCGATGGATCC
CCCGGGCTCGAGTTCGAAGATCGATGTACGGGCCAGATATACGCGTTGACATTGATTATTGACTAGTTAT
TAATAGTAATCAATTACGGGGTCATTAGTTCATAGCCCATATATGGAGTTCCGCGTTACATAACTTACGG
TAAATGGCCCGCCTGGCTGACCGCCCAACGACCCCCGCCCATTGACGTCAATAATGACGTATGTTCCCAT
AGTAACGCCAATAGGGACTTTCCATTGACGTCAATGGGTGGAGTATTTACGGTAAACTGCCCACTTGGCA
GTACATCAAGTGTATCATATGCCAAGTACGCCCCCTATTGACGTCAATGACGGTAAATGGCCCGCCTGGC
ATTATGCCCAGTACATGACCTTATGGGACTTTCCTACTTGGCAGTACATCTACGTATTAGTCATCGCTAT
TACCATGGTGATGCGGTTTTGGCAGTACATCAATGGGCGTGGATAGCGGTTTGACTCACGGGGATTTCCA
AGTCTCCACCCCATTGACGTCAATGGGAGTTTGTTTTGGCACCAAAATCAACGGGACTTTCCAAAATGTC
GTAACAACTCCGCCCCATTGACGCAAATGGGCGGTAGGCGTGTACGGTGGGAGGTCTATATAAGCAGAGC
TCTCTGGCTAACTAGAGAACCCACTGCTTACTGGCTTATCGAAATTAATACGACTCACTATAGGGAGACC
CAAGCTGGCTAGCGTTTAAACTTAAGCTTGCCATGCCCGTCTTCCACACGCGCACCATCGAGAGCATCTT
GGAGCCCGTGGCTCAGCAGATCTCCCACCTGGTCATCATGCACGAGGAGGGGGAGGTAGACGGCAAGGCC
ATCCCGGACCTCACCGCCCCCGTGTCGGCCGTGCAGGCCGCTGTCAGCAACCTGGTGCGGGTTGGAAAAG
AAACTGTGCAGACAACAGAAGACCAGATCTTGAAAAGGGATATGCCACCAGCATTCATCAAAGTAGAGAA
TGCCTGCACCAAGCTCGTTCGAGCAGCCCAGATGCTGCAAGCAGATCCTTATTCAGTACCAGCTCGTGAC
TACCTAATTGATGGATCAAGAGGCATCCTTTCTGGAACATCAGACTTACTTCTGACATTTGATGAAGCGG
AGGTCCGTAAAATCATCCGTGTCTGCAAAGGAATATTGGAATATCTGACTGTGGCAGAAGTAGTAGAGAC
TATGGAGGATTTGGTGACATATACAAAGAATCTAGGGCCAGGAATGACAAAGATGGCGAAAATGATCGAT
GAGAGACAACAGGAATTAACTCATCAGGAACATAGGGTTATGCTGGTGAACTCCATGAATACTGTGAAGG
AGCTATTGCCTGTACTTATTTCAGCTATGAAGATCTTTGTAACCACAAAAAACACTAAAAGCCAGGGAAT
AGAAGAGGCCTTGAAAAATCGCAATTTCACAGTAGAGAAAATGAGTGCTGAGATAAATGAAATAATCCGT
GTATTACAACTCACTTCCTGGGATGAAGATGCCTGGGCCAGCAAGGACACTGAAGCCATGAAAAGAGCTT
TAGCCCTAATAGATTCAAAGATGAACCAGGCAAAAGGCTGGCTGAGAGATCCAAACGCACCTCCAGGGGA
TGCTGGTGAGCAAGCAATAAGGCAGATCCTTGATGAAGCTGGAAAAGCAGGAGAATTGTGTGCAGGCAAA
GAACGCAGGGAGATTCTGGGAACATGCAAAACTTTGGGCCAAATGACTGATCAACTTGCTGATCTCCGAG
CTAGAGGACAGGGTGCTACACCGATGGCAATGCAGAAGGCACAGCAGGTGTCACAAGGCCTGGATTTGCT
CACTGCAAAAGTGGAGAATGCAGCCCGGAAATTGGAGGCCATGACAAACTCTAAGCAGGCTATTGCAAAG
AAGATTGATGCTGCTCAGAACTGGCTTGCGGATCCCAACGGCGGAAGTGAAGGAGAAGAACACATTCGAG
GAATTATGTCTGAAGCAAGGAAAGTTGCAGAATTGTGTGAGGAGCCTAAAGAAAGAGATGATATCCTTCG
CTCCTTGGGGGAAATCTCTGCTCTGACAGCTAAGCTGTCAGATCTGCGACGACATGGGAAAGGCGACTCT
CCTGAGGCCCGTGCATTGGCCAAGCAAATAGCTACATCACTTCAGAACTTACAGTCCAAAACAAACAGAG
CTGTAGCAAATACTAGGCCAGTTAAAGCTGCTGTCCATTTGGAGGGCAAGATTGAGCAAGCCCAGAGGTG
GATAGATAATCCTACAGTTGATGATCGGGGAGTAGGCCAGGCAGCAATTCGGGGTTTGGTTGCAGAAGGT
CGTCGTCTAGCCAATGTCATGATGGGACCTTATCGTCAGGACCTGCTTGCCAAATGTGACCGTGTAGACC
AGCTGGCTGCTCAGCTTGCTGACCTTGCAGCAAGAGGGGAAGGAGAGTCTCCTCAGGCTAGGGCAATTGC
TGCTCAGCTTCAGGACTCCCTGAAGGATCTCAAAGCACGGATGCAAGAAGCAATGACCCAGGAGGTGTCT
GATGTTTTCAGTGACACTACAACCCCTATTAAGTTGTTAGCAGTAGCAGCCACTGCTCCTTCTGATACTC
CCAATAGAGAAGAGGTGTTTGAAGAAAGAGCAGCAAATTTTGAAAACCATGCTGCTAGACTGGGAGCAAC
AGCAGAAAAAGCAGCTGCAGTTGGAACTGCTAATAAAACTACTGTGGAAGGCATTCAGGCAACAGTCAAA
TCTGCAAGGGAGCTTACACCACAGGTAGTATCGGCTGCTCGAATCCTCCTGAGAAATCCTGGAAATCAAG
CTGCTTATGAGCATTTTGAGACAATGAAAAACCAATGGATTGATAATGTAGAAAAGATGACAGGGCTGGT
GGATGAGGCCATCGATACCAAGTCTCTGTTGGATGCATCAGAAGAGGCTATTAAGAAGGATCTTGATAAA
TGTAAAGTTGCAATGGCCAATATGCAACCTCAGATGCTGGTAGCTGGAGCCACCAGCATTGCTAGACGAG
CGAACCGCATCCTGCTTGTGGCAAAACGGGAGGTTGAAAATTCAGAAGACCCTAAATTCAGGGAGGCTGT
TAAAGCAGCTTCTGATGAGCTGAGCAAAACCATATCACCGATGGTAATGGATGCTAAAGCTGTAGCAGGA
AATATCTCTGATCCTGGTTTGCAGAAGAGTTTCTTGGATTCTGGATACAGGATTCTGGGAGCTGTGGCCA
AAGTCAGAGAAGCCTTTCAGCCTCAGGAGCCAGACTTTCCCCCTCCTCCTCCTGACCTAGAGCATCTCCA
TCTGACTGATGAGCTTGCTCCTCCAAAACCACCACTTCCAGAAGGTGAGGTTCCCCCACCCAGACCACCA
CCCCCTGAAGAAAAAGATGAGGTCGAGATGGTGAGCAAGGGCGAGGAGACCACAATGGGCGTAATCAAGC
CCGACATGAAGATCAAGCTGAAGATGGAGGGCAACGTGAATGGCCACGCCTTCGTGATCGAGGGCGAGGG
CGAGGGCAAGCCCTACGACGGCACCAACACCATCAACCTGGAGGTGAAGGAGGGAGCCCCCCTGCCCTTC
TCCTACGACATTCTGACCACCGCGTTCGCCTACGGCAACAGGGCCTTCACCAAGTACCCCGACGACATCC
CCAACTACTTCAAGCAGTCCTTCCCCGAGGGCTACTCTTGGGAGCGCACCATGACCTTCGAGGACAAGGG
CATCGTGAAGGTGAAGTCCGACATCTCCATGGAGGAGGACTCCTTCATCTACGAGATACACCTCAAGGGC
GAGAACTTCCCCCCCAACGGCCCCGTGATGCAGAAGAAGACCACCGGCTGGGACGCCTCCACCGAGAGGA
TGTACGTGCGCGACGGCGTGCTGAAGGGCGACGTCAAGCACAAGCTGCTGCTGGAGGGCGGCGGCCACCA
CCGCGTTGACTTCAAGACCATCTACAGGGCCAAGAAGGCGGTGAAGCTGCCCGACTATCACTTTGTGGAC
CACCGCATCGAGATCCTGAACCACGACAAGGACTACAACAAGGTGACCGTTTACGAGAGCGCCGTGGCCC
GCAACTCCACCGACGGCATGGACGAGCTGTACAAGGGGCCAGGTGGTGCAGGGCCAGGTGGTGCAGGGCC
AGGTGGTGCAGGGCCAGGTGGTGCAGGGCCCGGTGGTGCAGGTCCAGGTGGTGCAGGTCCAGGTGGTGCA
GGTCCAGGTGGTGCTATGGTGAGCAAGGGCGAGGAGCTGTTCACCGGGGTGGTGCCCATCCTGGTCGAGC
TGGACGGCGACGTAAACGGCCACAAGTTCAGCGTGTCCGGCGAGGGCGAGGGCGATGCCACCTACGGCAA
GCTGACCCTGAAGCTGATCTGCACCACCGGCAAGCTGCCCGTGCCCTGGCCCACCCTCGTGACCACCCTG
GGCTACGGCCTGCAGTGCTTCGCCCGCTACCCCGACCACATGAAGCAGCACGACTTCTTCAAGTCCGCCA
TGCCCGAAGGCTACGTCCAGGAGCGCACCATCTTCTTCAAGGACGACGGCAACTACAAGACCCGCGCCGA
GGTGAAGTTCGAGGGCGACACCCTGGTGAACCGCATCGAGCTGAAGGGCATCGACTTCAAGGAGGACGGC
AACATCCTGGGGCACAAGCTGGAGTACAACTACAACAGCCACAACGTCTATATCACCGCCGACAAGCAGA
AGAACGGCATCAAGGCCAACTTCAAGATCCGCCACAACATCGAGGACGGCGGCGTGCAGCTCGCCGACCA
CTACCAGCAGAACACCCCCATCGGCGACGGCCCCGTGCTGCTGCCCGACAACCACTACCTGAGCTACCAG
TCCAAACTGAGCAAAGACCCCAACGAGAAGCGCGATCACATGGTCCTGCTGGAGTTCGTGACCGCCGCCG
GGATCACTCTCGGCATGGACGAGCTGTACAAGGCGGCCGCGGAGTTCCCAGAGCAGAAAGCAGGAGAAGC
TATTAATCAGCCCATGATGATGGCTGCTAGGCAGTTGCATGACGAGGCTCGGAAATGGTCTAGCAAGGGT
AACGACATCATTGCTGCTGCTAAACGAATGGCGCTGCTCATGGCTGAGATGTCACGCCTGGTGCGAGGAG
GCAGCGGAAACAAGCGTGCCCTCATCCAGTGTGCAAAAGATATTGCTAAGGCATCGGATGAAGTCACTCG
ATTGGCCAAAGAGGTGGCCAAGCAATGTACTGATAAACGCATTAGAACAAACCTCTTACAGGTCTGTGAG
CGAATCCCAACCATCAGCACGCAGCTCAAAGCTCTTTCCACAGTGAAAGCTACCATGCTGGGCAGGACTA
ACATCAGCGATGAAGAATCAGAACAGGCAACTGAGATGTTGGTTCATAACGCCCAGAACCTCATGCAGTC
TGTGAAGGAAACTGTGAGAGAAGCTGAAGCAGCATCCATTAAGATAAGAACAGATGCCGGATTCACTCTG
CGCTGGGTCAGAAAGACCCCATGGTATCAGTAATCTAGAGTCGACAATCAACCTCTGGATTACAAAATTT
GTGAAAGATTGACTGGTATTCTTAACTATGTTGCTCCTTTTACGCTATGTGGATACGCTGCTTTAATGCC
TTTGTATCATGCTATTGCTTCCCGTATGGCTTTCATTTTCTCCTCCTTGTATAAATCCTGGTTGCTGTCT
CTTTATGAGGAGTTGTGGCCCGTTGTCAGGCAACGTGGCGTGGTGTGCACTGTGTTTGCTGACGCAACCC
CCACTGGTTGGGGCATTGCCACCACCTGTCAGCTCCTTTCCGGGACTTTCGCTTTCCCCCTCCCTATTGC
CACGGCGGAACTCATCGCCGCCTGCCTTGCCCGCTGCTGGACAGGGGCTCGGCTGTTGGGCACTGACAAT
TCCGTGGTGTTGTCGGGGAAGCTGACGTCCTTTCCATGGCTGCTCGCCTGTGTTGCCACCTGGATTCTGC
GCGGGACGTCCTTCTGCTACGTCCCTTCGGCCCTCAATCCAGCGGACCTTCCTTCCCGCGGCCTGCTGCC
GGCTCTGCGGCCTCTTCCGCGTCTTCGCCTTCGCCCTCAGACGAGTCGGATCTCCCTTTGGGCCGCCTCC
CCGCCTGGAATTAATTCGAGCTCGGTACCTTTAAGACCAATGACTTACAAGGCAGCTGTAGATCTTAGCC
ACTTTTTAAAAGAAAAGGGGGGACTGGAAGGGCTAATTCACTCCCAACGAAGACAAGATCTGCTTTTTGC
TTGTACTGGGTCTCTCTGGTTAGACCAGATCTGAGCCTGGGAGCTCTCTGGCTAACTAGGGAACCCACTG
CTTAAGCCTCAATAAAGCTTGCCTTGAGTGCTTCAAGTAGTGTGTGCCCGTCTGTTGTGTGACTCTGGTA
ACTAGAGATCCCTCAGACCCTTTTAGTCAGTGTGGAAAATCTCTAGCAGTAGTAGTTCATGTCATCTTAT
TATTCAGTATTTATAACTTGCAAAGAAATGAATATCAGAGAGTGAGAGGAACTTGTTTATTGCAGCTTAT
AATGGTTACAAATAAAGCAATAGCATCACAAATTTCACAAATAAAGCATTTTTTTCACTGCATTCTAGTT
GTGGTTTGTCCAAACTCATCAATGTATCTTATCATGTCTGGCTCTAGCTATCCCGCCCCTAACTCCGCCC
ATCCCGCCCCTAACTCCGCCCAGTTCCGCCCATTCTCCGCCCCATGGCTGACTAATTTTTTTTATTTATG
CAGAGGCCGAGGCCGCCTCGGCCTCTGAGCTATTCCAGAAGTAGTGAGGAGGCTTTTTTGGAGGCCTAGG
GACGTACCCAATTCGCCCTATAGTGAGTCGTATTACGCGCGCTCACTGGCCGTCGTTTTACAACGTCGTG
ACTGGGAAAACCCTGGCGTTACCCAACTTAATCGCCTTGCAGCACATCCCCCTTTCGCCAGCTGGCGTAA
TAGCGAAGAGGCCCGCACCGATCGCCCTTCCCAACAGTTGCGCAGCCTGAATGGCGAATGGCGCG
[124 nt withheld, positions 7136-7259]
C
[91 nt withheld, positions 7261-7351]
A
[49 nt withheld, positions 7353-7401]
CCTTTGACGTTGGAGTCCACGTTCTTT
[37 nt withheld, positions 7429-7465]
ACCCTATCTCGGTCTATTCTTTTGATTTATAAGGGATTTTGCCGATTTCGGCCTATTGGTTAAAAAATGA
GCTGATTTAACAAAAATTTAACGCGAATTTTAACAAAATATTAACGTTTACAATTTCCCAGGTGGCACTT
TTCGGGGAAATGTGCGCGGAACCCCTATTTGTTTATTTTTCTAAATACATTCAAATATGTATCCGCTCAT
GAGACAATAACCCTGATAAATGCTTCAATAATATTGAAAAAGGAAGAGTATGAGTATTCAACATTTCCGT
GTCGCCCTTATTCCCTTTTTTGCGGCATTTTGCCTTCCTGTTTTTGCTCACCCAGAAACGCTGGTGAAAG
TAAAAGATGCTGAAGATCAGTTGGGTGCACGAGTGGGTTACATCGAACTGGATCTCAACAGCGGTAAGAT
CCTTGAGAGTTTTCGCCCCGAAGAACGTTTTCCAATGATGAGCACTTTTAAAGTTCTGCTATGTGGCGCG
GTATTATCCCGTATTGACGCCGGGCAAGAGCAACTCGGTCGCCGCATACACTATTCTCAGAATGACTTGG
TTGAGTACTCACCAGTCACAGAAAAGCATCTTACGGATGGCATGACAGTAAGAGAATTATGCAGTGCTGC
CATAACCATGAGTGATAACACTGCGGCCAACTTACTTCTGACAACGATCGGAGGACCGAAGGAGCTAACC
GCTTTTTTGCACAACATGGGGGATCATGTAACTCGCCTTGATCGTTGGGAACCGGAGCTGAATGAAGCCA
TACCAAACGACGAGCGTGACACCACGATGCCTGTAGCAATGGCAACAACGTTGCGCAAACTATTAACTGG
CGAACTACTTACTCTAGCTTCCCGGCAACAATTAATAGACTGGATGGAGGCGGATAAAGTTGCAGGACCA
CTTCTGCGCTCGGCCCTTCCGGCTGGCTGGTTTATTGCTGATAAATCTGGAGCCGGTGAGCGTGGGTCTC
GCGGTATCATTGCAGCACTGGGGCCAGATGGTAAGCCCTCCCGTATCGTAGTTATCTACACGACGGGGAG
TCAGGCAACTATGGATGAACGAAATAGACAGATCGCTGAGATAGGTGCCTCACTGATTAAGCATTGGTAA
CTGTCAGACCAAGTTTACTCATATATACTTTAGATTGATTTAAAACTTCATTTTTAATTTAAAAGGATCT
AGGTGAAGATCCTTTTTGATAATCTCATGACCAAAATCCCTTAACGTGAGTTTTCGTTCCACTGAGCGTC
AGACCCCGTAGAAAAGATCAAAGGATCTTCTTGAGATCCTTTTTTTCTGCGCGTAATCTGCTGCTTGCAA
ACAAAAAAACCACCGCTACCAGCGGTGGTTTGTTTGCCGGATCAAGAGCTACCAACTCTTTTTCCGAAGG
TAACTGGCTTCAGCAGAGCGCAGATACCAAATACTGTCCTTCTAGTGTAGCCGTAGTTAGGCCACCACTT
CAAGAACTCTGTAGCACCGCCTACATACCTCGCTCTGCTAATCCTGTTACCAGTGGCTGCTGCCAGTGGC
GATAAGTCGTGTCTTACCGGGTTGGACTCAAGACGATAGTTACCGGATAAGGCGCAGCGGTCGGGCTGAA
CGGGGGGTTCGTGCACACAGCCCAGCTTGGAGCGAACGACCTACACCGAACTGAGATACCTACAGCGTGA
GCTATGAGAAAGCGCCACGCTTCCCGAAGGGAGAAAGGCGGACAGGTATCCGGTAAGCGGCAGGGTCGGA
ACAGGAGAGCGCACGAGGGAGCTTCCAGGGGGAAACGCCTGGTATCTTTATAGTCCTGTCGGGTTTCGCC
ACCTCTGACTTGAGCGTCGATTTTTGTGATGCTCGTCAGGGGGGCGGAGCCTATGGAAAAACGCCAGCAA
CGCGGCCTTTTTACGGTTCCTGGCCTTTTGCTGGCCTTTTGCTCACATGTTCTTTCCTGCGTTATCCCCT
GATTCTGTGGATAACCGTATTACCGCCTTTGAGTGAGCTGATACCGCTCGCCGCAGCCGAACGACCGAGC
GCAGCGAGTCAGTGAGCGAGGAAGCGGAAGAGCGCCCAATACGCAAACCGCCTCTCCCCGCGCGTTGGCC
GATTCATTAATGCAGCTGGCACGACAGGTTTCCCGACTGGAAAGCGGGCAGTGAGCGCAACGCAATTAAT
GTGAGTTAGCTCACTCATTAGGCACCCCAGGCTTTACACTTTATGCTTCCGGCTCGTATGTTGTGTGGAA
TTGTGAGCGGATAACAATTTCACACAGGAAACAGCTATGACCATGATTACGCCAAGCGCGCAATTAACCC
TCACTAAAGGGAACAAAAGCTGGAGCTGCAAGCTTAATGTAGTCTTATGCAATACTCTTGTAGTCTTGCA
ACATGGTAACGATGAGTTAGCAACATGCCTTACAAGGAGAGAAAAAGCACCGTGCATGCCGATTGGTGGA
AGTAAGGTGGTACGATCGTGCCTTATTAGGAAGGCAACAGACGGGTCTGACATGGATTGGACGAACCACT
GAATTGCCGCATTGCAGAGATATTGTATTTAAGTGCCTAGCTCGATACATAAACGGGTCTCTCTGGTTAG
ACCAGATCTGAGCCTGGGAGCTCTCTGGCTAACTAGGGAACCCACTGCTTAAGCCTCAATAAAGCTTGCC
TTGAGTGCTTCAAGTAGTGTGTGCCCGTCTGTTGTGTGACTCTGGTAACTAGAGATCCCTCAGACCCTTT
TAGTCAGTGTGGAAAATCTCTAGCAGTGGCGCCCGAACAGGGACTTGAAAGCGAAAGGGAAACCAGAGGA
GCTCTCTCGACGCAGGACTCGGCTTGCTGAAGCGCGCACGGCAAGAGGCGAGGGGCGGCGACTGGTGAGT
ACGCCAAAAATTTTGACTAGCGGAGGCTAGAAGGAGAGAGATGGGTGCGAGAGCGTCAGTATTAAGCGGG
GGAGAATTAGATCGCGATGGGAAAAAATTCGGTTAAGGCCAGGGGGAAAGAAAAAATATAAATTAAAACA
TATAGTATGGGCAAGCAGGGAGCTAGAACGATTCGCAGTTAATCCTGGCCTGTTAGAAACATCAGAAGGC
TGTAGACAAATACTGGGACAGCTACAACCATCCCTTCAGACAGGATCAGAAGAACTTAGATCATTATATA
ATACAGTAGCAACCCTCTATTGTGTGCATCAAAGGATAGAGATAAAAGACACCAAGGAAGCTTTAGACAA
GATAGAGGAAGAGCAAAACAAAAGTAAGACCACCGCACAGCAAGCGGCCGCTGATCTTCAGACCTGGAGG
AGGAGATATGAGGGACAATTGGAGAAGTGAATTATATAAATATAAAGTAGTAAAAATTGAACCATTAGGA
GTAGCACCCACCAAGGCAAAGAGAAGAGTGGTGCAGAGAGAAAAAAGAGCAGTGGGAATAGGAGCTTTGT
TCCTTGGGTTCTTGGGAGCAGCAGGAAGCACTATGGGCGCAGCGTCAATGACGCTGACGGTACAGGCCAG
ACAATTATTGTCTGGTATAGTGCAGCAGCAGAACAATTTGCTGAGGGCTATTGAGGCGCAACAGCATCTG
TTGCAACTCACAGTCTGGGGCATCAAGCAGCTCCAGGCAAGAATCCTGGCTGTGGAAAGATACCTAAAGG
ATCAACAGCTCCTGGGGATTTGGGGTTGCTCTGGAAAACTCATTTGCACCACTGCTGTGCCTTGGAATGC
TAGTTGGAGTAATAAATCTCTGGAACAGATTTGGAATCACACGACCTGGATGGAGTGGGACAGAGAAATT
AACAATTACACAAGCTTAATACACTCCTTAATTGAAGAATCGCAAAACCAGCAAGAAAAGAATGAACAAG
AATTATTGGAATTAGATAAATGGGCAAGTTTGTGGAATTGGTTTAACATAACAAATTGGCTGTGGTATAT
AAAATTATTCATAATGATAGTAGGAGGCTTGGTAGGTTTAAGAATAGTTTTTGCTGTACTTTCTATAGTG
AATAGAGTTAGGCAGGGATATTCACCATTATCGTTTCAGACCCACCTCCCAACCCCGAGGGGACCCGACA
GGCCCGAAGGAATAGAAGAAGAAGGTGGAGAGAGAGACAGAGACAGATCCATTCGATTAGTGAACGGATC
TCGACGG
