Features (pLannotate 1.2.2; 30 found; start..end, strand, type, name):
     12..128     +  misc_feature   cPPT/CTS: central polypurine tract and central termination sequence of HIV-1
    188..567     +  enhancer       CMV enhancer: human cytomegalovirus immediate early enhancer
    568..771     +  promoter       CMV promoter: human cytomegalovirus (CMV) immediate early promoter
    767..800     +  LTR            5' LTR (truncated) (fragment): truncated 5' long terminal repeat (LTR) from HIV-1
    816..834     +  promoter       T7 promoter: promoter for bacteriophage T7 RNA polymerase
   3528..4235    +  CDS            mTFP1: mTFP1 is a basic (constitutively fluorescent) cyan fluorescent protein published in 2006, derived from Clavularia sp.. It has low acid sensitivity.
   4356..5072    +  CDS            mVenus: mVenus is a basic (constitutively fluorescent) yellow fluorescent protein published in 2006, derived from Aequorea victoria. It is reported to be a rapidly-maturing monomer with moderate acid sensitivity.
   5088..5630    +  CDS            vcl (fragment): VINC_XENLA - Experimental evidence at transcript level: Swiss-Prot protein existence level 2. Involved in cell adhesion. May be involved in the attachment of the actin-based microfilaments to the plasma membrane. From Xenopus laevis (African clawed frog).
   5646..6234    +  misc_feature   WPRE: woodchuck hepatitis virus posttranscriptional regulatory element
   6255..6323    +  CDS            nef (fragment): NEF_HV1Z2 - Experimental evidence at protein level: Swiss-Prot protein existence level 1. Extracellular Nef protein targets CD4(+) T-lymphocytes for apoptosis by interacting with CXCR4 surface receptors. From Human immunodeficiency virus type 1 group M subtype D (isolate Z2/CDC-Z34) (HIV-1).
   6325..6558    +  LTR            3' LTR (ΔU3): self-inactivating 3' long terminal repeat (LTR) from HIV-1
   6630..6751    +  polyA_signal   SV40 poly(A) signal: SV40 polyadenylation signal
   6791..6926    +  rep_origin     SV40 ori: SV40 origin of replication
   6947..6965    -  promoter       T7 promoter: promoter for bacteriophage T7 RNA polymerase
   6973..7128    +  CDS            lacZα (fragment): LacZα fragment of β-galactosidase; lacZ fragment
   7133..7561    +  rep_origin     f1 ori (sequence partly withheld): f1 bacteriophage origin of replication; arrow indicates direction of (+) strand synthesis
   7614..7718    +  promoter       AmpR promoter: bla
   7719..8579    +  CDS            AmpR: β-lactamase; bla; confers resistance to ampicillin, carbenicillin, and related antibiotics
   8750..9338    +  rep_origin     ori: high-copy-number ColE1/pMB1/pBR322/pUC origin of replication
   9521..9613    +  CDS            lacI (fragment): lac repressor; lacI; The lac repressor binds to the lac operator to inhibit transcription in E. coli. This inhibition can be relieved by adding lactose or isopropyl-β-D-thiogalactopyranoside (IPTG).
   9626..9647    +  protein_bind   CAP binding site: CAP binding activates transcription in the presence of cAMP. E. coli catabolite activator protein
   9662..9692    +  promoter       lac promoter: promoter for the E. coli lac operon
   9696..9718    +  protein_bind   lac operator (fragment): The lac repressor binds to the lac operator to inhibit transcription in E. coli. This inhibition can be relieved by adding lactose or isopropyl-β-D-thiogalactopyranoside (IPTG). lac repressor encoded by lacI
   9761..9779    +  promoter       T3 promoter: promoter for bacteriophage T3 RNA polymerase
   9807..10033   +  promoter       RSV promoter: Rous sarcoma virus enhancer/promoter
  10034..10214   +  LTR            5' LTR (truncated): truncated 5' long terminal repeat (LTR) from HIV-1
  10261..10386   +  misc_feature   HIV-1 Ψ: packaging signal of human immunodeficiency virus type 1
  10370..10733   +  CDS            HIV-1 gag (fragment): gag protein from human immunodeficiency virus 1; gag
  10879..11112   +  misc_feature   RRE: The Rev response element (RRE) of HIV-1 allows for Rev-dependent mRNA export from the nucleus to the cytoplasm.
  11489..11589   +  CDS            Rev (fragment): human immunodeficiency virus 1 (HIV-1) Rev protein; rev; enhances nuclear export of unspliced and incompletely spliced viral mRNAs
>Addgene plasmid #111832 | pRRL-VinculinTS-I997A | addgene full sequence | sequence record 215141 | Addgene NGS Result
TATCGGTTAACTTTTAAAAGAAAAGGGGGGATTGGGGGGTACAGTGCAGGGGAAAGAATAGTAGACATAA
TAGCAACAGACATACAAACTAAAGAATTACAAAAACAAATTACAAAATTCAAAATTTTATCGATGGATCC
CCCGGGCTCGAGTTCGAAGATCGATGTACGGGCCAGATATACGCGTTGACATTGATTATTGACTAGTTAT
TAATAGTAATCAATTACGGGGTCATTAGTTCATAGCCCATATATGGAGTTCCGCGTTACATAACTTACGG
TAAATGGCCCGCCTGGCTGACCGCCCAACGACCCCCGCCCATTGACGTCAATAATGACGTATGTTCCCAT
AGTAACGCCAATAGGGACTTTCCATTGACGTCAATGGGTGGAGTATTTACGGTAAACTGCCCACTTGGCA
GTACATCAAGTGTATCATATGCCAAGTACGCCCCCTATTGACGTCAATGACGGTAAATGGCCCGCCTGGC
ATTATGCCCAGTACATGACCTTATGGGACTTTCCTACTTGGCAGTACATCTACGTATTAGTCATCGCTAT
TACCATGGTGATGCGGTTTTGGCAGTACATCAATGGGCGTGGATAGCGGTTTGACTCACGGGGATTTCCA
AGTCTCCACCCCATTGACGTCAATGGGAGTTTGTTTTGGCACCAAAATCAACGGGACTTTCCAAAATGTC
GTAACAACTCCGCCCCATTGACGCAAATGGGCGGTAGGCGTGTACGGTGGGAGGTCTATATAAGCAGAGC
TCTCTGGCTAACTAGAGAACCCACTGCTTACTGGCTTATCGAAATTAATACGACTCACTATAGGGAGACC
CAAGCTGGCTAGCGTTTAAACTTAAGCTTGCCATGCCCGTCTTCCACACGCGCACCATCGAGAGCATCTT
GGAGCCCGTGGCTCAGCAGATCTCCCACCTGGTCATCATGCACGAGGAGGGGGAGGTAGACGGCAAGGCC
ATCCCGGACCTCACCGCCCCCGTGTCGGCCGTGCAGGCCGCTGTCAGCAACCTGGTGCGGGTTGGAAAAG
AAACTGTGCAGACAACAGAAGACCAGATCTTGAAAAGGGATATGCCACCAGCATTCATCAAAGTAGAGAA
TGCCTGCACCAAGCTCGTTCGAGCAGCCCAGATGCTGCAAGCAGATCCTTATTCAGTACCAGCTCGTGAC
TACCTAATTGATGGATCAAGAGGCATCCTTTCTGGAACATCAGACTTACTTCTGACATTTGATGAAGCGG
AGGTCCGTAAAATCATCCGTGTCTGCAAAGGAATATTGGAATATCTGACTGTGGCAGAAGTAGTAGAGAC
TATGGAGGATTTGGTGACATATACAAAGAATCTAGGGCCAGGAATGACAAAGATGGCGAAAATGATCGAT
GAGAGACAACAGGAATTAACTCATCAGGAACATAGGGTTATGCTGGTGAACTCCATGAATACTGTGAAGG
AGCTATTGCCTGTACTTATTTCAGCTATGAAGATCTTTGTAACCACAAAAAACACTAAAAGCCAGGGAAT
AGAAGAGGCCTTGAAAAATCGCAATTTCACAGTAGAGAAAATGAGTGCTGAGATAAATGAAATAATCCGT
GTATTACAACTCACTTCCTGGGATGAAGATGCCTGGGCCAGCAAGGACACTGAAGCCATGAAAAGAGCTT
TAGCCCTAATAGATTCAAAGATGAACCAGGCAAAAGGCTGGCTGAGAGATCCAAACGCACCTCCAGGGGA
TGCTGGTGAGCAAGCAATAAGGCAGATCCTTGATGAAGCTGGAAAAGCAGGAGAATTGTGTGCAGGCAAA
GAACGCAGGGAGATTCTGGGAACATGCAAAACTTTGGGCCAAATGACTGATCAACTTGCTGATCTCCGAG
CTAGAGGACAGGGTGCTACACCGATGGCAATGCAGAAGGCACAGCAGGTGTCACAAGGCCTGGATTTGCT
CACTGCAAAAGTGGAGAATGCAGCCCGGAAATTGGAGGCCATGACAAACTCTAAGCAGGCTATTGCAAAG
AAGATTGATGCTGCTCAGAACTGGCTTGCGGATCCCAACGGCGGAAGTGAAGGAGAAGAACACATTCGAG
GAATTATGTCTGAAGCAAGGAAAGTTGCAGAATTGTGTGAGGAGCCTAAAGAAAGAGATGATATCCTTCG
CTCCTTGGGGGAAATCTCTGCTCTGACAGCTAAGCTGTCAGATCTGCGACGACATGGGAAAGGCGACTCT
CCTGAGGCCCGTGCATTGGCCAAGCAAATAGCTACATCACTTCAGAACTTACAGTCCAAAACAAACAGAG
CTGTAGCAAATACTAGGCCAGTTAAAGCTGCTGTCCATTTGGAGGGCAAGATTGAGCAAGCCCAGAGGTG
GATAGATAATCCTACAGTTGATGATCGGGGAGTAGGCCAGGCAGCAATTCGGGGTTTGGTTGCAGAAGGT
CGTCGTCTAGCCAATGTCATGATGGGACCTTATCGTCAGGACCTGCTTGCCAAATGTGACCGTGTAGACC
AGCTGGCTGCTCAGCTTGCTGACCTTGCAGCAAGAGGGGAAGGAGAGTCTCCTCAGGCTAGGGCAATTGC
TGCTCAGCTTCAGGACTCCCTGAAGGATCTCAAAGCACGGATGCAAGAAGCAATGACCCAGGAGGTGTCT
GATGTTTTCAGTGACACTACAACCCCTATTAAGTTGTTAGCAGTAGCAGCCACTGCTCCTTCTGATACTC
CCAATAGAGAAGAGGTGTTTGAAGAAAGAGCAGCAAATTTTGAAAACCATGCTGCTAGACTGGGAGCAAC
AGCAGAAAAAGCAGCTGCAGTTGGAACTGCTAATAAAACTACTGTGGAAGGCATTCAGGCAACAGTCAAA
TCTGCAAGGGAGCTTACACCACAGGTAGTATCGGCTGCTCGAATCCTCCTGAGAAATCCTGGAAATCAAG
CTGCTTATGAGCATTTTGAGACAATGAAAAACCAATGGATTGATAATGTAGAAAAGATGACAGGGCTGGT
GGATGAGGCCATCGATACCAAGTCTCTGTTGGATGCATCAGAAGAGGCTATTAAGAAGGATCTTGATAAA
TGTAAAGTTGCAATGGCCAATATGCAACCTCAGATGCTGGTAGCTGGAGCCACCAGCATTGCTAGACGAG
CGAACCGCATCCTGCTTGTGGCAAAACGGGAGGTTGAAAATTCAGAAGACCCTAAATTCAGGGAGGCTGT
TAAAGCAGCTTCTGATGAGCTGAGCAAAACCATATCACCGATGGTAATGGATGCTAAAGCTGTAGCAGGA
AATATCTCTGATCCTGGTTTGCAGAAGAGTTTCTTGGATTCTGGATACAGGATTCTGGGAGCTGTGGCCA
AAGTCAGAGAAGCCTTTCAGCCTCAGGAGCCAGACTTTCCCCCTCCTCCTCCTGACCTAGAGCATCTCCA
TCTGACTGATGAGCTTGCTCCTCCAAAACCACCACTTCCAGAAGGTGAGGTTCCCCCACCCAGACCACCA
CCCCCTGAAGAAAAAGATGAGGTCGAGATGGTGAGCAAGGGCGAGGAGACCACAATGGGCGTAATCAAGC
CCGACATGAAGATCAAGCTGAAGATGGAGGGCAACGTGAATGGCCACGCCTTCGTGATCGAGGGCGAGGG
CGAGGGCAAGCCCTACGACGGCACCAACACCATCAACCTGGAGGTGAAGGAGGGAGCCCCCCTGCCCTTC
TCCTACGACATTCTGACCACCGCGTTCGCCTACGGCAACAGGGCCTTCACCAAGTACCCCGACGACATCC
CCAACTACTTCAAGCAGTCCTTCCCCGAGGGCTACTCTTGGGAGCGCACCATGACCTTCGAGGACAAGGG
CATCGTGAAGGTGAAGTCCGACATCTCCATGGAGGAGGACTCCTTCATCTACGAGATACACCTCAAGGGC
GAGAACTTCCCCCCCAACGGCCCCGTGATGCAGAAGAAGACCACCGGCTGGGACGCCTCCACCGAGAGGA
TGTACGTGCGCGACGGCGTGCTGAAGGGCGACGTCAAGCACAAGCTGCTGCTGGAGGGCGGCGGCCACCA
CCGCGTTGACTTCAAGACCATCTACAGGGCCAAGAAGGCGGTGAAGCTGCCCGACTATCACTTTGTGGAC
CACCGCATCGAGATCCTGAACCACGACAAGGACTACAACAAGGTGACCGTTTACGAGAGCGCCGTGGCCC
GCAACTCCACCGACGGCATGGACGAGCTGTACAAGGGGCCAGGTGGTGCAGGGCCAGGTGGTGCAGGGCC
AGGTGGTGCAGGGCCAGGTGGTGCAGGGCCCGGTGGTGCAGGTCCAGGTGGTGCAGGTCCAGGTGGTGCA
GGTCCAGGTGGTGCTATGGTGAGCAAGGGCGAGGAGCTGTTCACCGGGGTGGTGCCCATCCTGGTCGAGC
TGGACGGCGACGTAAACGGCCACAAGTTCAGCGTGTCCGGCGAGGGCGAGGGCGATGCCACCTACGGCAA
GCTGACCCTGAAGCTGATCTGCACCACCGGCAAGCTGCCCGTGCCCTGGCCCACCCTCGTGACCACCCTG
GGCTACGGCCTGCAGTGCTTCGCCCGCTACCCCGACCACATGAAGCAGCACGACTTCTTCAAGTCCGCCA
TGCCCGAAGGCTACGTCCAGGAGCGCACCATCTTCTTCAAGGACGACGGCAACTACAAGACCCGCGCCGA
GGTGAAGTTCGAGGGCGACACCCTGGTGAACCGCATCGAGCTGAAGGGCATCGACTTCAAGGAGGACGGC
AACATCCTGGGGCACAAGCTGGAGTACAACTACAACAGCCACAACGTCTATATCACCGCCGACAAGCAGA
AGAACGGCATCAAGGCCAACTTCAAGATCCGCCACAACATCGAGGACGGCGGCGTGCAGCTCGCCGACCA
CTACCAGCAGAACACCCCCATCGGCGACGGCCCCGTGCTGCTGCCCGACAACCACTACCTGAGCTACCAG
TCCAAACTGAGCAAAGACCCCAACGAGAAGCGCGATCACATGGTCCTGCTGGAGTTCGTGACCGCCGCCG
GGATCACTCTCGGCATGGACGAGCTGTACAAGGCGGCCGCGGAGTTCCCAGAGCAGAAAGCAGGAGAAGC
TATTAATCAGCCCATGATGATGGCTGCTAGGCAGTTGCATGACGAGGCTCGGAAATGGTCTAGCAAGGGT
AACGACATCATTGCTGCTGCTAAACGAATGGCGCTGCTCATGGCTGAGATGTCACGCCTGGTGCGAGGAG
GCAGCGGAAACAAGCGTGCCCTCATCCAGTGTGCAAAAGATATTGCTAAGGCATCGGATGAAGTCACTCG
ATTGGCCAAAGAGGTGGCCAAGCAATGTACTGATAAACGCATTAGAACAAACCTCTTACAGGTCTGTGAG
CGAATCCCAACCATCAGCACGCAGCTCAAAGCTCTTTCCACAGTGAAAGCTACCATGCTGGGCAGGACTA
ACATCAGCGATGAAGAATCAGAACAGGCAACTGAGATGTTGGTTCATAACGCCCAGAACCTCATGCAGTC
TGTGAAGGAAACTGTGAGAGAAGCTGAAGCAGCATCCATTAAGATAAGAACAGATGCCGGATTCACTCTG
CGCTGGGTCAGAAAGACCCCATGGTATCAGTAATCTAGAGTCGACAATCAACCTCTGGATTACAAAATTT
GTGAAAGATTGACTGGTATTCTTAACTATGTTGCTCCTTTTACGCTATGTGGATACGCTGCTTTAATGCC
TTTGTATCATGCTATTGCTTCCCGTATGGCTTTCATTTTCTCCTCCTTGTATAAATCCTGGTTGCTGTCT
CTTTATGAGGAGTTGTGGCCCGTTGTCAGGCAACGTGGCGTGGTGTGCACTGTGTTTGCTGACGCAACCC
CCACTGGTTGGGGCATTGCCACCACCTGTCAGCTCCTTTCCGGGACTTTCGCTTTCCCCCTCCCTATTGC
CACGGCGGAACTCATCGCCGCCTGCCTTGCCCGCTGCTGGACAGGGGCTCGGCTGTTGGGCACTGACAAT
TCCGTGGTGTTGTCGGGGAAGCTGACGTCCTTTCCATGGCTGCTCGCCTGTGTTGCCACCTGGATTCTGC
GCGGGACGTCCTTCTGCTACGTCCCTTCGGCCCTCAATCCAGCGGACCTTCCTTCCCGCGGCCTGCTGCC
GGCTCTGCGGCCTCTTCCGCGTCTTCGCCTTCGCCCTCAGACGAGTCGGATCTCCCTTTGGGCCGCCTCC
CCGCCTGGAATTAATTCGAGCTCGGTACCTTTAAGACCAATGACTTACAAGGCAGCTGTAGATCTTAGCC
ACTTTTTAAAAGAAAAGGGGGGACTGGAAGGGCTAATTCACTCCCAACGAAGACAAGATCTGCTTTTTGC
TTGTACTGGGTCTCTCTGGTTAGACCAGATCTGAGCCTGGGAGCTCTCTGGCTAACTAGGGAACCCACTG
CTTAAGCCTCAATAAAGCTTGCCTTGAGTGCTTCAAGTAGTGTGTGCCCGTCTGTTGTGTGACTCTGGTA
ACTAGAGATCCCTCAGACCCTTTTAGTCAGTGTGGAAAATCTCTAGCAGTAGTAGTTCATGTCATCTTAT
TATTCAGTATTTATAACTTGCAAAGAAATGAATATCAGAGAGTGAGAGGAACTTGTTTATTGCAGCTTAT
AATGGTTACAAATAAAGCAATAGCATCACAAATTTCACAAATAAAGCATTTTTTTCACTGCATTCTAGTT
GTGGTTTGTCCAAACTCATCAATGTATCTTATCATGTCTGGCTCTAGCTATCCCGCCCCTAACTCCGCCC
ATCCCGCCCCTAACTCCGCCCAGTTCCGCCCATTCTCCGCCCCATGGCTGACTAATTTTTTTTATTTATG
CAGAGGCCGAGGCCGCCTCGGCCTCTGAGCTATTCCAGAAGTAGTGAGGAGGCTTTTTTGGAGGCCTAGG
GACGTACCCAATTCGCCCTATAGTGAGTCGTATTACGCGCGCTCACTGGCCGTCGTTTTACAACGTCGTG
ACTGGGAAAACCCTGGCGTTACCCAACTTAATCGCCTTGCAGCACATCCCCCTTTCGCCAGCTGGCGTAA
TAGCGAAGAGGCCCGCACCGATCGCCCTTCCCAACAGTTGCGCAGCCTGAATGGCGAATGGG
[124 nt withheld, positions 7133-7256]
C
[91 nt withheld, positions 7258-7348]
A
[49 nt withheld, positions 7350-7398]
CCTTTGACGTTGGAGTCCACGTTCTTT
[37 nt withheld, positions 7426-7462]
ACCCTATCTCGGTCTATTCTTTTGATTTATAAGGGATTTTGCCGATTTCGGCCTATTGGTTAAAAAATGA
GCTGATTTAACAAAAATTTAACGCGAATTTTAACAAAATATTAACGCTTACAATTTAGGTGGCACTTTTC
GGGGAAATGTGCGCGGAACCCCTATTTGTTTATTTTTCTAAATACATTCAAATATGTATCCGCTCATGAG
ACAATAACCCTGATAAATGCTTCAATAATATTGAAAAAGGAAGAGTATGAGTATTCAACATTTCCGTGTC
GCCCTTATTCCCTTTTTTGCGGCATTTTGCCTTCCTGTTTTTGCTCACCCAGAAACGCTGGTGAAAGTAA
AAGATGCTGAAGATCAGTTGGGTGCACGAGTGGGTTACATCGAACTGGATCTCAACAGCGGTAAGATCCT
TGAGAGTTTTCGCCCCGAAGAACGTTTTCCAATGATGAGCACTTTTAAAGTTCTGCTATGTGGCGCGGTA
TTATCCCGTATTGACGCCGGGCAAGAGCAACTCGGTCGCCGCATACACTATTCTCAGAATGACTTGGTTG
AGTACTCACCAGTCACAGAAAAGCATCTTACGGATGGCATGACAGTAAGAGAATTATGCAGTGCTGCCAT
AACCATGAGTGATAACACTGCGGCCAACTTACTTCTGACAACGATCGGAGGACCGAAGGAGCTAACCGCT
TTTTTGCACAACATGGGGGATCATGTAACTCGCCTTGATCGTTGGGAACCGGAGCTGAATGAAGCCATAC
CAAACGACGAGCGTGACACCACGATGCCTGTAGCAATGGCAACAACGTTGCGCAAACTATTAACTGGCGA
ACTACTTACTCTAGCTTCCCGGCAACAATTAATAGACTGGATGGAGGCGGATAAAGTTGCAGGACCACTT
CTGCGCTCGGCCCTTCCGGCTGGCTGGTTTATTGCTGATAAATCTGGAGCCGGTGAGCGTGGGTCTCGCG
GTATCATTGCAGCACTGGGGCCAGATGGTAAGCCCTCCCGTATCGTAGTTATCTACACGACGGGGAGTCA
GGCAACTATGGATGAACGAAATAGACAGATCGCTGAGATAGGTGCCTCACTGATTAAGCATTGGTAACTG
TCAGACCAAGTTTACTCATATATACTTTAGATTGATTTAAAACTTCATTTTTAATTTAAAAGGATCTAGG
TGAAGATCCTTTTTGATAATCTCATGACCAAAATCCCTTAACGTGAGTTTTCGTTCCACTGAGCGTCAGA
CCCCGTAGAAAAGATCAAAGGATCTTCTTGAGATCCTTTTTTTCTGCGCGTAATCTGCTGCTTGCAAACA
AAAAAACCACCGCTACCAGCGGTGGTTTGTTTGCCGGATCAAGAGCTACCAACTCTTTTTCCGAAGGTAA
CTGGCTTCAGCAGAGCGCAGATACCAAATACTGTTCTTCTAGTGTAGCCGTAGTTAGGCCACCACTTCAA
GAACTCTGTAGCACCGCCTACATACCTCGCTCTGCTAATCCTGTTACCAGTGGCTGCTGCCAGTGGCGAT
AAGTCGTGTCTTACCGGGTTGGACTCAAGACGATAGTTACCGGATAAGGCGCAGCGGTCGGGCTGAACGG
GGGGTTCGTGCACACAGCCCAGCTTGGAGCGAACGACCTACACCGAACTGAGATACCTACAGCGTGAGCT
ATGAGAAAGCGCCACGCTTCCCGAAGGGAGAAAGGCGGACAGGTATCCGGTAAGCGGCAGGGTCGGAACA
GGAGAGCGCACGAGGGAGCTTCCAGGGGGAAACGCCTGGTATCTTTATAGTCCTGTCGGGTTTCGCCACC
TCTGACTTGAGCGTCGATTTTTGTGATGCTCGTCAGGGGGGCGGAGCCTATGGAAAAACGCCAGCAACGC
GGCCTTTTTACGGTTCCTGGCCTTTTGCTGGCCTTTTGCTCACATGTTCTTTCCTGCGTTATCCCCTGAT
TCTGTGGATAACCGTATTACCGCCTTTGAGTGAGCTGATACCGCTCGCCGCAGCCGAACGACCGAGCGCA
GCGAGTCAGTGAGCGAGGAAGCGGAAGAGCGCCCAATACGCAAACCGCCTCTCCCCGCGCGTTGGCCGAT
TCATTAATGCAGCTGGCACGACAGGTTTCCCGACTGGAAAGCGGGCAGTGAGCGCAACGCAATTAATGTG
AGTTAGCTCACTCATTAGGCACCCCAGGCTTTACACTTTATGCTTCCGGCTCGTATGTTGTGTGGAATTG
TGAGCGGATAACAATTTCACACAGGAAACAGCTATGACCATGATTACGCCAAGCGCGCAATTAACCCTCA
CTAAAGGGAACAAAAGCTGGAGCTGCAAGCTTAATGTAGTCTTATGCAATACTCTTGTAGTCTTGCAACA
TGGTAACGATGAGTTAGCAACATGCCTTACAAGGAGAGAAAAAGCACCGTGCATGCCGATTGGTGGAAGT
AAGGTGGTACGATCGTGCCTTATTAGGAAGGCAACAGACGGGTCTGACATGGATTGGACGAACCACTGAA
TTGCCGCATTGCAGAGATATTGTATTTAAGTGCCTAGCTCGATACATAAACGGGTCTCTCTGGTTAGACC
AGATCTGAGCCTGGGAGCTCTCTGGCTAACTAGGGAACCCACTGCTTAAGCCTCAATAAAGCTTGCCTTG
AGTGCTTCAAGTAGTGTGTGCCCGTCTGTTGTGTGACTCTGGTAACTAGAGATCCCTCAGACCCTTTTAG
TCAGTGTGGAAAATCTCTAGCAGTGGCGCCCGAACAGGGACTTGAAAGCGAAAGGGAAACCAGAGGAGCT
CTCTCGACGCAGGACTCGGCTTGCTGAAGCGCGCACGGCAAGAGGCGAGGGGCGGCGACTGGTGAGTACG
CCAAAAATTTTGACTAGCGGAGGCTAGAAGGAGAGAGATGGGTGCGAGAGCGTCAGTATTAAGCGGGGGA
GAATTAGATCGCGATGGGAAAAAATTCGGTTAAGGCCAGGGGGAAAGAAAAAATATAAATTAAAACATAT
AGTATGGGCAAGCAGGGAGCTAGAACGATTCGCAGTTAATCCTGGCCTGTTAGAAACATCAGAAGGCTGT
AGACAAATACTGGGACAGCTACAACCATCCCTTCAGACAGGATCAGAAGAACTTAGATCATTATATAATA
CAGTAGCAACCCTCTATTGTGTGCATCAAAGGATAGAGATAAAAGACACCAAGGAAGCTTTAGACAAGAT
AGAGGAAGAGCAAAACAAAAGTAAGACCACCGCACAGCAAGCGGCCGCTGATCTTCAGACCTGGAGGAGG
AGATATGAGGGACAATTGGAGAAGTGAATTATATAAATATAAAGTAGTAAAAATTGAACCATTAGGAGTA
GCACCCACCAAGGCAAAGAGAAGAGTGGTGCAGAGAGAAAAAAGAGCAGTGGGAATAGGAGCTTTGTTCC
TTGGGTTCTTGGGAGCAGCAGGAAGCACTATGGGCGCAGCGTCAATGACGCTGACGGTACAGGCCAGACA
ATTATTGTCTGGTATAGTGCAGCAGCAGAACAATTTGCTGAGGGCTATTGAGGCGCAACAGCATCTGTTG
CAACTCACAGTCTGGGGCATCAAGCAGCTCCAGGCAAGAATCCTGGCTGTGGAAAGATACCTAAAGGATC
AACAGCTCCTGGGGATTTGGGGTTGCTCTGGAAAACTCATTTGCACCACTGCTGTGCCTTGGAATGCTAG
TTGGAGTAATAAATCTCTGGAACAGATTTGGAATCACACGACCTGGATGGAGTGGGACAGAGAAATTAAC
AATTACACAAGCTTAATACACTCCTTAATTGAAGAATCGCAAAACCAGCAAGAAAAGAATGAACAAGAAT
TATTGGAATTAGATAAATGGGCAAGTTTGTGGAATTGGTTTAACATAACAAATTGGCTGTGGTATATAAA
ATTATTCATAATGATAGTAGGAGGCTTGGTAGGTTTAAGAATAGTTTTTGCTGTACTTTCTATAGTGAAT
AGAGTTAGGCAGGGATATTCACCATTATCGTTTCAGACCCACCTCCCAACCCCGAGGGGACCCGACAGGC
CCGAAGGAATAGAAGAAGAAGGTGGAGAGAGAGACAGAGACAGATCCATTCGATTAGTGAACGGATCTCG
ACGG
